>Addgene plasmid #242339 | pDisplay-APOX-KDEL | addgene full sequence | sequence record 485071 | Addgene NGS Result
GCGCGCGTTGACATTGATTATTGACTAGTTATTAATAGTAATCAATTACGGGGTCATTAGTTCATAGCCC
ATATATGGAGTTCCGCGTTACATAACTTACGGTAAATGGCCCGCCTGGCTGACCGCCCAACGACCCCCGC
CCATTGACGTCAATAATGACGTATGTTCCCATAGTAACGCCAATAGGGACTTTCCATTGACGTCAATGGG
TGGAGTATTTACGGTAAACTGCCCACTTGGCAGTACATCAAGTGTATCATATGCCAAGTACGCCCCCTAT
TGACGTCAATGACGGTAAATGGCCCGCCTGGCATTATGCCCAGTACATGACCTTATGGGACTTTCCTACT
TGGCAGTACATCTACGTATTAGTCATCGCTATTACCATGGTGATGCGGTTTTGGCAGTACATCAATGGGC
GTGGATAGCGGTTTGACTCACGGGGATTTCCAAGTCTCCACCCCATTGACGTCAATGGGAGTTTGTTTTG
GCACCAAAATCAACGGGACTTTCCAAAATGTCGTAACAACTCCGCCCCATTGACGCAAATGGGCGGTAGG
CGTGTACGGTGGGAGGTCTATATAAGCAGAGCTCTCTGGCTAACTAGAGAACCCACTGCTTACTGGCTTA
TCGAAATTAATACGACTCACTATAGGGAGACCCAAGCTTGGTACCGAGCTCGGATCCACTAGTAACGGCC
GCCAGTGTGCTGGAATTCGGCTTGGGGATATCCACCATGGAGACAGACACACTCCTGCTATGGGTACTGC
TGCTCTGGGTTCCAGGTTCCACTGGTGACGGGGCCCAGCCGGCCAGATCTGGGAAATCATACCCAACAGT
GTCCGCAGACTACCAGGATGCCGTGGAGAAAGCCAAGAAGAAGCTGAGAGGGTTTATCGCAGAAAAGAGG
TGCGCACCTCTGATGCTGAGACTGGCTGTCCACAGCGCAGGCACCTTTGACAAGGGAACCAAAACAGGCG
GACCCTTTGGAACAATCAAGCACCCTGCTGAACTGGCACATATTGCCAACAATGGGCTGGACATCGCCGT
GCGGCTGCTGGAACCTCTGAAAGCAGAGTTCCCAATTCTGTCCTACGCCGATTTTTATCAGCTGGCAGGA
GTGGTCGCTGTGGAGGTCACTGGGGGCCCCAAGGTGCCTTTCCACCCAGGACGGGAGGACAAACCAGAAC
CACCTCCAGAGGGGCGCCTGCCAGATCCGACAAAGGGCTCCGACCATCTGCGAGATGTGTTTGGGAAAGC
TATGGGCCTGACTGACCAGGATATCGTCGCACTGTCTGGAGGGCACACCATTGGCGCCGCTCATAAGGAA
AGGTCAGGCTTCGAGGGACCCTGGACAAGCAACCCCCTGATTTTCGACAATTCTTACTTTACTGAACTGC
TGAGTGGAGAGAAGGAAGGGCTGCTGCAGCTGCCCAGCGACAAGGCCCTGCTGTCCGATCCCGTGTTCAG
ACCTCTGGTCGATAAGTATGCAGCCGACGAGGATGCTTTTTTCGCAGATTTCGCAGAAGCATATCAGAAG
CTGTCAGAACTGGGATTTGCCGACGCCGACTACAAGGATGACGACGATAAGGGCAGCGGCAAGGACGAGC
TGTAATAATGTGGCGCGCCAGTCGACGAACAAAAACTCATCTCAGAAGAGGATCTGAATGCTGTGGGCCA
GGACACGCAGGAGGTCATCGTGGTGCCACACTCCTTGCCCTTTAAGGTGGTGGTGATCTCAGCCATCCTG
GCCCTGGTGGTGCTCACCATCATCTCCCTTATCATCCTCATCATGCTTTGGCAGAAGAAGCCACGTTAGG
CGGCCGCTCGAGATCAGCCTCGACTGTGCCTTCTAGTTGCCAGCCATCTGTTGTTTGCCCCTCCCCCGTG
CCTTCCTTGACCCTGGAAGGTGCCACTCCCACTGTCCTTTCCTAATAAAATGAGGAAATTGCATCGCATT
GTCTGAGTAGGTGTCATTCTATTCTGGGGGGTGGGGTGGGGCAGGACAGCAAGGGGGAGGATTGGGAAGA
CAATAGCAGGCATGCTGGGGATGCGGTGGGCTCTATGGCTTCTGAGGCGGAAAGAACCAGTGGCGGTAAT
ACGGTTATCCACAGAATCGGGGGATAACGCAGGAAAGAACATGTGAGCAAAAGGCCAGCAAAAGGCCAGG
AACCGTAAAAAGGCCGCGTTGCTGGCGTTTTTCCATAGGCTCCGCCCCCCTGACGAGCATCACAAAAATC
GACGCTCAAGTCAGAGGTGGCGAAACCCGACAGGACTATAAAGATACCAGGCGTTTCCCCCTGGAAGCTC
CCTCGTGCGCTCTCCTGTTCCGACCCTGCCGCTTACCGGATACCTGTCCGCCTTTCTCCCTTCGGGAAGC
GTGGCGCTTTCTCATAGCTCACGCTGTAGGTATCTCAGTTCGGTGTAGGTCGTTCGCTCCAAGCTGGGCT
GTGTGCACGAACCCCCCGTTCAGCCCGACCGCTGCGCCTTATCCGGTAACTATCGTCTTGAGTCCAACCC
GGTAAGACACGACTTATCGCCACTGGCAGCAGCCACTGGTAACAGGATTAGCAGAGCGAGGTATGTAGGC
GGTGCTACAGAGTTCTTGAAGTGGTGGCCTAACTACGGCTACACTAGAAGAACAGTATTTGGTATCTGCG
CTCTGCTGAAGCCAGTTACCTTCGGAAAAAGAGTTGGTAGCTCTTGATCCGGCAAACAAACCACCGCTGG
TAGCGGTGGTTTTTTTGTTTGCAAGCAGCAGATTACGCGCAGAAAAAAAGGATCTCAAGAAGATCCTTTG
ATCTTTTCTACGGGGTCTGACGCTCAGTGGAACGAAAACTCACGTTAAGGGATTTTGGTCATGAGATTAT
CAAAAAGGATCTTCACCTAGATCCTTTTAAATTAAAAATGAAGTTTTAAATCAATCTAAAGTATATATGA
GTAACCTGAGGCTATGGCAGGGCCTGCCGCCCCGACGTTGGCTGCGAGCCCTGGGCCTTCACCCGAACTT
GGGGGGTGGGGTGGGGAAAAGGAAGAAACGCGGGCGTATTGGCCCCAATGGGGTCTCGGTGGGGTATCGA
CAGAGTGCCAGCCCTGGGACCGAACCCCGCGTTTATGAACAAACGACCCAACACCGTGCGTTTTATTCTG
TCTTTTTATTGCCGTCATAGCGCGGGTTCCTTCCGGTATTGTCTCCTTCCGTGTTTCAGTTAGCCTCCCC
CTAGGGTGGGCGAAGAACTCCAGCATGAGATCCCCGCGCTGGAGGATCATCCAGCCGGCGTCCCGGAAAA
CGATTCCGAAGCCCAACCTTTCATAGAAGGCGGCGGTGGAATCGAAATCTCGTGATGGCAGGTTGGGCGT
CGCTTGGTCGGTCATTTCGAACCCCAGAGTCCCGCTCAGAAGAACTCGTCAAGAAGGCGATAGAAGGCGA
TGCGCTGCGAATCGGGAGCGGCGATACCGTAAAGCACGAGGAAGCGGTCAGCCCATTCGCCGCCAAGCTC
TTCAGCAATATCACGGGTAGCCAACGCTATGTCCTGATAGCGGTCCGCCACACCCAGCCGGCCACAGTCG
ATGAATCCAGAAAAGCGGCCATTTTCCACCATGATATTCGGCAAGCAGGCATCGCCATGGGTCACGACGA
GATCCTCGCCGTCGGGCATGCTCGCCTTGAGCCTGGCGAACAGTTCGGCTGGCGCGAGCCCCTGATGCTC
TTCGTCCAGATCATCCTGATCGACAAGACCGGCTTCCATCCGAGTACGTGCTCGCTCGATGCGATGTTTC
GCTTGGTGGTCGAATGGGCAGGTAGCCGGATCAAGCGTATGCAGCCGCCGCATTGCATCAGCCATGATGG
ATACTTTCTCGGCAGGAGCAAGGTGAGATGACAGGAGATCCTGCCCCGGCACTTCGCCCAATAGCAGCCA
GTCCCTTCCCGCTTCAGTGACAACGTCGAGCACAGCTGCGCAAGGAACGCCCGTCGTGGCCAGCCACGAT
AGCCGCGCTGCCTCGTCTTGCAGTTCATTCAGGGCACCGGACAGGTCGGTCTTGACAAAAAGAACCGGGC
GCCCCTGCGCTGACAGCCGGAACACGGCGGCATCAGAGCAGCCGATTGTCTGTTGTGCCCAGTCATAGCC
GAATAGCCTCTCCACCCAAGCGGCCGGAGAACCTGCGTGCAATCCATCTTGTTCAATCATGCGAAACGAT
CCTCATCCTGTCTCTTGATCGATCTTTGCAAAAGCCTAGGCCTCCAAAAAAGCCTCCTCACTACTTCTGG
AATAGCTCAGAGGCCGGGCCTCGGCCTCTGCATAAATAAAAAAAATTAGTCAGCCATGGGGCGGAGAATG
GGCGGAACTGGGCGGAGTTAGGGGCGGGATGGGCGGAGTTAGGGGCGGGACTATGGTTGCTGACTAATTG
AGATGCATGCTTTGCATACTTCTGCCTGCTGGGGAGCCTGGGGACTTTCCACACCTGGTTGCTGACTAAT
TGAGATGCATGCTTTGCATACTTCTGCCTGCTGGGGAGCCTGGGGACTTTCCACACCCTAACTGACACAC
ATTCCACAGCTGGTTCTTTCCGCCTCAGGACTCTTCCTTTTTCAATAAATCAATCTAAAGTATATATGAG
TAAACTTGGTCTGACAGTTACCAATGCTTAATCAGTGAGGCACCTATCTCAGCGATCTGTCTATTTCGTT
CATCCATAGTTGCCTGACTCCCCGTCGTGTAGATAACTACGATACGGGAGGGCTTACCATCTGGCCCCAG
TGCTGCAATGATACCGCGAGACCCACGCTCACCGGCTCCAGATTTATCAGCAATAAACCAGCCAGCCGGA
AGGGCCGAGCGCAGAAGTGGTCCTGCAACTTTATCCGCCTCCATCCAGTCTATTAATTGTTGCCGGGAAG
CTAGAGTAAGTAGTTCGCCAGTTAATAGTTTGCGCAACGTTGTTGCCATTGCTACAGGCATCGTGGTGTC
ACGCTCGTCGTTTGGTATGGCTTCATTCAGCTCCGGTTCCCAACGATCAAGGCGAGTTACATGATCCCCC
ATGTTGTGCAAAAAAGCGGTTAGCTCCTTCGGTCCTCCGATCGTTGTCAGAAGTAAGTTGGCCGCAGTGT
TATCACTCATGGTTATGGCAGCACTGCATAATTCTCTTACTGTCATGCCATCCGTAAGATGCTTTTCTGT
GACTGGTGAGTACTCAACCAAGTCATTCTGAGAATAGTGTATGCGGCGACCGAGTTGCTCTTGCCCGGCG
TCAATACGGGATAATACCGCGCCACATAGCAGAACTTTAAAAGTGCTCATCATTGGAAAACGTTCTTCGG
GGCGAAAACTCTCAAGGATCTTACCGCTGTTGAGATCCAGTTCGATGTAACCCACTCGTGCACCCAACTG
ATCTTCAGCATCTTTTACTTTCACCAGCGTTTCTGGGTGAGCAAAAACAGGAAGGCAAAATGCCGCAAAA
AAGGGAATAAGGGCGACACGGAAATGTTGAATACTCATACTCTTCCTTTTTCAATATTATTGAAGCATTT
ATCAGGGTTATTGTCTCATGAGCGGATACATATTTGAATGTATTTAGAAAAATAAACAAATAGGGGTTCC
GCGCACATTTCCCCGAAAAGTGCCACCTG
[124 nt withheld, positions 5630-5753]
C
[91 nt withheld, positions 5755-5845]
A
[49 nt withheld, positions 5847-5895]
CCTTTGACGTTGGAGTCCACGTTCTTT
[37 nt withheld, positions 5923-5959]
ACCCTATCTCGGTCTATTCTTTTGATTTATAAGGGATTTTGCCGATTTCGGCCTATTGGTTAAAAAATGA
GCTGATTTAACAAAAATTTAACGCGAATTTTAACAAAATATTAACGCTTACAATTTAC
Features (pLannotate 1.2.2; 20 found; start..end, strand, type, name):
     10..389     +  enhancer       CMV enhancer: human cytomegalovirus immediate early enhancer
    390..593     +  promoter       CMV promoter: human cytomegalovirus (CMV) immediate early promoter
    589..622     +  LTR            5' LTR (truncated) (fragment): truncated 5' long terminal repeat (LTR) from HIV-1
    638..656     +  promoter       T7 promoter: promoter for bacteriophage T7 RNA polymerase
    737..799     +  sig_peptide    Igκ leader: leader sequence from mouse immunoglobulin κ light chain
    821..1567    +  CDS            APX1: APX1_PEA - Also known as APPX1. Experimental evidence at protein level: Swiss-Prot protein existence level 1. Plays a key role in hydrogen peroxide removal. From Pisum sativum (Garden pea).
   1571..1593    +  CDS            3xFLAG (fragment): three tandem FLAG® epitope tags
   1670..1816    +  CDS            PDGFRβ TM domain: transmembrane domain from platelet derived growth factor receptor beta
   1844..2068    +  polyA_signal   bGH poly(A) signal: bovine growth hormone polyadenylation signal
   2072..2090    +  promoter       SV40 promoter (fragment): SV40 enhancer and early promoter
   2200..2788    -  rep_origin     ori: high-copy-number ColE1/pMB1/pBR322/pUC origin of replication
   3010..3026    +  polyA_signal   bGH poly(A) signal (fragment): bovine growth hormone polyadenylation signal
   3117..3164    -  polyA_signal   HSV TK poly(A) signal: herpes simplex virus thymidine kinase polyadenylation signal (Cole and Stacy, 1985)
   3223..3375    -  CDS            ble (fragment): BLE_KLEPN - Experimental evidence at protein level: Swiss-Prot protein existence level 1. Binding protein with a strong affinity to the bleomycin family of antibiotics. Binds to CL990; an antimitotic-antibiotic compound. From Klebsiella pneumoniae.
   3396..4190    -  CDS            NeoR/KanR: aminoglycoside phosphotransferase from Tn5; aph(3')-II (or nptII); confers resistance to neomycin, kanamycin, and G418 (Geneticin®)
   4225..4578    -  promoter       SV40 promoter: SV40 enhancer and early promoter
   4580..4597    -  promoter       AmpR promoter (fragment): bla
   4638..5498    -  CDS            AmpR: β-lactamase; bla; confers resistance to ampicillin, carbenicillin, and related antibiotics
   5499..5603    -  promoter       AmpR promoter: bla
   5630..6058    +  rep_origin     f1 ori (sequence partly withheld): f1 bacteriophage origin of replication; arrow indicates direction of (+) strand synthesis
