[The description below was written by a language model from this plasmid's Addgene catalogue record and pLannotate feature annotations shown in this document.]
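Description:
pDisplay-APOX-KDEL is a 6,087 bp mammalian expression plasmid built on the pDisplay backbone. It expresses APOX, an engineered peroxidase, in the secretory pathway (ER/Golgi). It is propagated in E. coli through a high-copy ColE1/pUC-type origin with ampicillin selection (AmpR under its bla promoter). It also carries an f1 origin for single-stranded DNA production. An SV40 promoter-driven NeoR/KanR cassette with an HSV TK polyadenylation signal would allow G418 selection of transfected mammalian cells.

The expression cassette uses the CMV enhancer and immediate early promoter, followed by a T7 promoter that also serves as a sequencing primer site. The open reading frame begins with the mouse Igκ leader, which directs the nascent protein into the ER lumen. Next comes the APOX coding sequence, cloned between BglII and AscI, then a C-terminal FLAG epitope for detection and a KDEL motif for retrieval of soluble proteins to the ER. APOX is recorded as APEX2 carrying F41V, S69I, Y235F and H239Y.

The catalogue lists the species as human and links the human APEX2 gene. However, the feature table matches the coding region to a plant ascorbate peroxidase (pea APX1), which fits the ascorbate peroxidase-derived APEX2 labeling enzyme rather than the human nuclease of the same name. The PDGFRβ transmembrane domain of pDisplay is still annotated downstream of the insert. Given the terminal KDEL design it presumably lies after the stop codon and is not translated, though the record does not state this. A bGH polyadenylation signal terminates the transcript. According to the associated publication title, APOX was obtained by directed evolution for proximity labeling using phenols with high redox potentials, so this construct targets that labeling activity to the ER/Golgi.
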