Addgene plasmid #242339: pDisplay-APOX-KDEL
Purpose: Expresses human APOX in ER/Golgi
Depositing lab: Jeffrey Martell. Depositing organization: University of Wisconsin, Madison. Publication: Directed Evolution of APOX for Proximity Labeling Using Phenols with High Redox Potentials. Fang S, Acevedo LD, Solivais AJ, Zhou X, Delfosse ES, Frey BL, Smith LM, Martell JD. ChemRxiv. 2025; doi:10.26434/chemrxiv-2025-07zmn.
Backbone
  Vector backbone: pDisplay
  Backbone size w/o insert (bp): 5295
  Total vector size (bp): 6087
  Vector type: Mammalian Expression
Growth in bacteria
  Bacterial resistance: Ampicillin, 100 μg/mL
  Growth temperature: 37°C
  Growth strain: DH5alpha
  Copy number: Unknown
Gene/Insert
  Gene/Insert name: APOX-FLAG-KDEL (alt name: APEX2 (F41V-S69I-Y235F-H239Y))
  Species: H. sapiens (human)
  Insert size (bp): 766
  Mutation: F41V, S69I, Y235F, H239Y
  Entrez Gene: APEX2 (a.k.a. APE2, APEXL2, XTH2, ZGRF2)
  Promoter: CMV
  Tag / fusion protein: FLAG (C terminal on insert); KDEL (C terminal on insert)
  Cloning method: Restriction Enzyme; 5′ cloning site BglII (not destroyed); 3′ cloning site AscI (not destroyed)
  Sequencing primers: 5′ taatacgactcactataggg; 3′ aacagatggctggcaac
Terms and licenses: Academic/Nonprofit Terms; Industry Terms: Not Available to Industry
Depositor comments: Please visit https://doi.org/10.26434/chemrxiv-2025-07zmn for the ChemRxiv preprint.
How to cite: pDisplay-APOX-KDEL was a gift from Jeffrey Martell (Addgene plasmid # 242339 ; http://n2t.net/addgene:242339 ; RRID:Addgene_242339)
